>Addgene plasmid #115259 | NODAL-matDYK-C312S | depositor full sequence | sequence record 217111 | Full Sequence
AACAAAATATTAACGCTTACAATTTCCATTCGCCATTCAGGCTGCGCAACTGTTGGGAAGGGCGATCGGT
GCGGGCCTCTTCGCTATTACGCCAGCTGGCGAAAGGGGGATGTGCTGCAAGGCGATTAAGTTGGGTAACG
CCAGGGTTTTCCCAGTCACGACGTTGTAAAACGACGGCCAGTGCCAAGCTGATCTATACATTGAATCAAT
ATTGGCAATTAGCCATATTAGTCATTGGTTATATAGCATAAATCAATATTGGCTATTGGCCATTGCATAC
GTTGTATCTATATCATAATATGTACATTTATATTGGCTCATGTCCAATATGACCGCCATGTTGACATTGA
TTATTGACTAGTTATTAATAGTAATCAATTACGGGGTCATTAGTTCATAGCCCATATATGGAGTTCCGCG
TTACATAACTTACGGTAAATGGCCCGCCTGGCTGACCGCCCAACGACCCCCGCCCATTGACGTCAATAAT
GACGTATGTTCCCATAGTAACGCCAATAGGGACTTTCCATTGACGTCAATGGGTGGAGTATTTACGGTAA
ACTGCCCACTTGGCAGTACATCAAGTGTATCATATGCCAAGTCCGCCCCCTATTGACGTCAATGACGGTA
AATGGCCCGCCTGGCATTATGCCCAGTACATGACCTTACGGGACTTTCCTACTTGGCAGTACATCTACGT
ATTAGTCATCGCTATTACCATGGTGATGCGGTTTTGGCAGTACACCAATGGGCGTGGATAGCGGTTTGAC
TCACGGGGATTTCCAAGTCTCCACCCCATTGACGTCAATGGGAGTTTGTTTTGGCACCAAAATCAACGGG
ACTTTCCAAAATGTCGTAATAACCCCGCCCCGTTGACGCAAATGGGCGGTAGGCGTGTACGGTGGGAGGT
CTATATAAGCAGAGCTCGTTTAGTGAACCGTCAGAATTTTGTAATACGACTCACTATAGGGCGGCCGGGA
ATTCATCGACTGGATCCGGTACCGAGGAGATCTGCCGCCGCGATCGCCATGCACGCCCACTGCCTGCCCT
TCCTTCTGCACGCCTGGTGGGCCCTACTCCAGGCGGGTGCTGCGACGGTGGCCACTGCGCTCCTGCGTAC
GCGGGGGCAGCCCTCGTCGCCATCCCCTCTGGCGTACATGCTGAGCCTCTACCGCGACCCGCTGCCGAGG
GCAGACATCATCCGCAGCCTACAGGCAGAAGATGTGGCAGTGGATGGGCAGAACTGGACGTTTGCTTTTG
ACTTCTCCTTCCTGAGCCAACAAGAGGATCTGGCATGGGCTGAGCTCCGGCTGCAGCTGTCCAGCCCTGT
GGACCTCCCCACTGAGGGCTCACTTGCCATTGAGATTTTCCACCAGCCAAAGCCCGACACAGAGCAGGCT
TCAGACAGCTGCTTAGAGCGGTTTCAGATGGACCTATTCACTGTCACTTTGTCCCAGGTCACCTTTTCCT
TGGGCAGCATGGTTTTGGAGGTGACCAGGCCTCTCTCCAAGTGGCTGAAGCACCCTGGGGCCCTGGAGAA
GCAGATGTCCAGGGTAGCTGGAGAGTGCTGGCCGCGGCCCCCCACACCGCCTGCCACCAATGTGCTCCTT
ATGCTCTACTCCAACCTCTCGCAGGANCAGANGCAGCTGGGTGGGTCCACCTTGCTGTGGGAAGCCGAGA
GCTCCTGGCGGGCCCAGGAGGGACAGCTGTCCTGGGAGTGGGGCAAGAGGCACCGTCGACATGATTACAA
GGATGACGACGATAAGCATCACTTGCCAGACAGAAGTCAACTGTGTCGGAAGGTCAAGTTCCAGGTGGAC
TTCAACCTGATCGGATGGGGCTCCTGGATCATCTACCCCAAGCAGTACAACGCCTATCGCTGTGAGGGCG
AGTGTCCTAATCCTGTTGGGGAGGAGTTTCATCCGACCAACCATGCATACATCCAGAGTCTGCTGAAACG
TTACCAGCCCCACCGAGTCCCTTCCACTTCTTGTGCCCCAGTGAAGACCAAGCCGCTGAGCATGCTGTAT
GTGGATAATGGCAGAGTGCTCCTAGATCACCATAAAGACATGATCGTGGAAGAATGTGGGTGCCTCTGAC
GTACGCGGCCGCTCGAGCAGAAACTCATCTCAGAAGAGGATCTGGCAGCAAATGATATCCTGGATTACAA
GGATGACGACGATAAGGTTTAAACGGCCGGCCGCGGTCATAGCTGTTTCCTGAACAGATCCCGGGTGGCA
TCCCTGTGACCCCTCCCCAGTGCCTCTCCTGGCCCTGGAAGTTGCCACTCCAGTGCCCACCAGCCTTGTC
CTAATAAAATTAAGTTGCATCATTTTGTCTGACTAGGTGTCCTTCTATAATATTATGGGGTGGAGGGGGG
TGGTATGGAGCAAGGGGCAAGTTGGGAAGACAACCTGTAGGGCCTGCGGGGTCTATTGGGAACCAAGCTG
GAGTGCAGTGGCACAATCTTGGCTCACTGCAATCTCCGCCTCCTGGGTTCAAGCGATTCTCCTGCCTCAG
CCTCCCGAGTTGTTGGGATTCCAGGCATGCATGACCAGGCTCAGCTAATTTTTGTTTTTTTGGTAGAGAC
GGGGTTTCACCATATTGGCCAGGCTGGTCTCCAACTCCTAATCTCAGGTGATCTACCCACCTTGGCCTCC
CAAATTGCTGGGATTACAGGCGTGAACCACTGCTCCCTTCCCTGTCCTTCTGATTTTAAAATAACTATAC
CAGCAGGAGGACGTCCAGACACAGCATAGGCTACCTGGCCATGCCCAACCGGTGGGACATTTGAGTTGCT
TGCTTGGCACTGTCCTCTCATGCGTTGGGTCCACTCAGTAGATGCCTGTTGAATTGGGTACGCGGCCAGC
GGCGAGCGGTATCAGCTCACTCAAAGGCGGTAATACGGTTATCCACAGAATCAGGGGATAACGCAGGAAA
GAACATGTGAGCAAAAGGCCAGCAAAAGGCCAGGAACCGTAAAAAGGCCGCGTTGCTGGCGTTTTTCCAT
AGGCTCCGCCCCCCTGACGAGCATCACAAAAATCGACGCTCAAGTCAGAGGTGGCGAAACCCGACAGGAC
TATAAAGATACCAGGCGTTTCCCCCTGGAAGCTCCCTCGTGCGCTCTCCTGTTCCGACCCTGCCGCTTAC
CGGATACCTGTCCGCCTTTCTCCCTTCGGGAAGCGTGGCGCTTTCTCATAGCTCACGCTGTAGGTATCTC
AGTTCGGTGTAGGTCGTTCGCTCCAAGCTGGGCTGTGTGCACGAACCCCCCGTTCAGCCCGACCGCTGCG
CCTTATCCGGTAACTATCGTCTTGAGTCCAACCCGGTAAGACACGACTTATCGCCACTGGCAGCAGCCAC
TGGTAACAGGATTAGCAGAGCGAGGTATGTAGGCGGTGCTACAGAGTTCTTGAAGTGGTGGCCTAACTAC
GGCTACACTAGAAGAACAGTATTTGGTATCTGCGCTCTGCTGAAGCCAGTTACCTTCGGAAAAAGAGTTG
GTAGCTCTTGATCCGGCAAACAAACCACCGCTGGTAGCGGTGGTTTTTTTGTTTGCAAGCAGCAGATTAC
GCGCAGAAAAAAAGGATCTCAAGAAGATCCTTTGATCTTTTCTACGGGGTCTGACGCTCAGTGGAACGAA
AACTCACGTTAAGGGATTTTGGTCATGAGATTATCAAAAAGGATCTTCACCTAGATCCTTTTAAATTAAA
AATGAAGTTTTAAATCAATCTAAAGTATATATGAGTAACCTGAGGCTATGGCAGGGCCTGCCGCCCCGAC
GTTGGCTGCGAGCCCTGGGCCTTCACCCGAACTTGGGGGGTGGGGTGGGGAAAAGGAAGAAACGCGGGCG
TATTGGCCCCAATGGGGTCTCGGTGGGGTATCGACAGAGTGCCAGCCCTGGGACCGAACCCCGCGTTTAT
GAACAAACGACCCAACACCGTGCGTTTTATTCTGTCTTTTTATTGCCGTCATAGCGCGGGTTCCTTCCGG
TATTGTCTCCTTCCGTGTTTCAGTTAGCCTCCCCCTAGGGTGGGCGAAGAACTCCAGCATGAGATCCCCG
CGCTGGAGGATCATCCAGCCGGCGTCCCGGAAAACGATTCCGAAGCCCAACCTTTCATAGAAGGCGGCGG
TGGAATCGAAATCTCGTGATGGCAGGTTGGGCGTCGCTTGGTCGGTCATTTCGAACCCCAGAGTCCCGCT
CAGAAGAACTCGTCAAGAAGGCGATAGAAGGCGATGCGCTGCGAATCGGGAGCGGCGATACCGTAAAGCA
CGAGGAAGCGGTCAGCCCATTCGCCGCCAAGCTCTTCAGCAATATCACGGGTAGCCAACGCTATGTCCTG
ATAGCGATCCGCCACACCCAGCCGGCCACAGTCGATGAATCCAGAAAAGCGGCCATTTTCCACCATGATA
TTCGGCAAGCAGGCATCGCCATGGGTCACGACGAGATCCTCGCCGTCGGGCATGCTCGCCTTGAGCCTGG
CGAACAGTTCGGCTGGCGCGAGCCCCTGATGCTCTTCGTCCAGATCATCCTGATCGACAAGACCGGCTTC
CATCCGAGTACGTGCTCGCTCGATGCGATGTTTCGCTTGGTGGTCGAATGGGCAGGTAGCCGGATCAAGC
GTATGCAGCCGCCGCATTGCATCAGCCATGATGGATACTTTCTCGGCAGGAGCAAGGTGAGATGACAGGA
GATCCTGCCCCGGCACTTCGCCCAATAGCAGCCAGTCCCTTCCCGCTTCAGTGACAACGTCGAGCACAGC
TGCGCAAGGAACGCCCGTCGTGGCCAGCCACGATAGCCGCGCTGCCTCGTCTTGCAGTTCATTCAGGGCA
CCGGACAGGTCGGTCTTGACAAAAAGAACCGGGCGCCCCTGCGCTGACAGCCGGAACACGGCGGCATCAG
AGCAGCCGATTGTCTGTTGTGCCCAGTCATAGCCGAATAGCCTCTCCACCCAAGCGGCCGGAGAACCTGC
GTGCAATCCATCTTGTTCAATCATGCGAAACGATCCTCATCCTGTCTCTTGATCGATCTTTGCAAAAGCC
TAGGCCTCCAAAAAAGCCTCCTCACTACTTCTGGAATAGCTCAGAGGCCGAGGCGGCCTCGGCCTCTGCA
TAAATAAAAAAAATTAGTCAGCCATGGGGCGGAGAATGGGCGGAACTGGGCGGAGTTAGGGGCGGGATGG
GCGGAGTTAGGGGCGGGACTATGGTTGCTGACTAATTGAGATGCATGCTTTGCATACTTCTGCCTGCTGG
GGAGCCTGGGGACTTTCCACACCTGGTTGCTGACTAATTGAGATGCATGCTTTGCATACTTCTGCCTGCT
GGGGAGCCTGGGGACTTTCCACACCCTAACTGACACACATTCCACAGCTGGTTCTTTCCGCCTCAGGACT
CTTCCTTTTTCAATATTATTGAAGCATTTATCAGGGTTATTGTCTCATGAGCGGATACATATTTGAATGT
ATTTAGAAAAATAAACAAATAGGGGTTCCGCGCACATTTCCCCGAAAAGTGCCACCTG
[124 nt withheld, positions 5519-5642]
C
[91 nt withheld, positions 5644-5734]
A
[49 nt withheld, positions 5736-5784]
CCTTTGACGTTGGAGTCCACGTTCTTT
[37 nt withheld, positions 5812-5848]
ACCCTATCTCGGTCTATTCTTTTGATTTATAAGGGATTTTGCCGATTTCGGCCTATTGGTTAAAAAATGA
GCTGATTTAACAAAAATTTAACGCGAATTTT
Features (pLannotate 1.2.2; 16 found; start..end, strand, type, name):
      1..25      +  rep_origin     M13 ori (fragment): M13 bacteriophage origin of replication; arrow indicates direction of (+) strand synthesis
     29..183     -  CDS            lacZα (fragment): LacZα fragment of β-galactosidase; lacZ fragment
    343..722     +  enhancer       CMV enhancer: human cytomegalovirus immediate early enhancer
    724..923     +  promoter       CMV promoter: human cytomegalovirus (CMV) immediate early promoter
    952..970     +  promoter       T7 promoter: promoter for bacteriophage T7 RNA polymerase
   1029..2096    +  CDS            NODAL: NODAL_HUMAN - Experimental evidence at protein level: Swiss-Prot protein existence level 1. Essential for mesoderm formation and axial patterning during embryonic development. From Homo sapiens (Human).
   2163..2187    +  CDS            3xFLAG (fragment): three tandem FLAG® epitope tags
   2233..2855    +  polyA_signal   hGH poly(A) signal: human growth hormone polyadenylation signal
   3004..3592    -  rep_origin     ori: high-copy-number ColE1/pMB1/pBR322/pUC origin of replication
   3814..3830    +  polyA_signal   bGH poly(A) signal (fragment): bovine growth hormone polyadenylation signal
   3921..3968    -  polyA_signal   HSV TK poly(A) signal: herpes simplex virus thymidine kinase polyadenylation signal (Cole and Stacy, 1985)
   4027..4179    -  CDS            ble (fragment): BLE_KLEPN - Experimental evidence at protein level: Swiss-Prot protein existence level 1. Binding protein with a strong affinity to the bleomycin family of antibiotics. Binds to CL990; an antimitotic-antibiotic compound. From Klebsiella pneumoniae.
   4200..4994    -  CDS            NeoR/KanR: aminoglycoside phosphotransferase from Tn5; aph(3')-II (or nptII); confers resistance to neomycin, kanamycin, and G418 (Geneticin®)
   5029..5386    -  promoter       SV40 promoter: SV40 enhancer and early promoter
   5388..5492    -  promoter       AmpR promoter: bla
   5519..5947    +  rep_origin     f1 ori (sequence partly withheld): f1 bacteriophage origin of replication; arrow indicates direction of (+) strand synthesis
