>Addgene plasmid #115259 | NODAL-matDYK-C312S | addgene full sequence | sequence record 222465 | Addgene NGS Result
TGCCAAGCTGATCTATACATTGAATCAATATTGGCAATTAGCCATATTAGTCATTGGTTATATAGCATAA
ATCAATATTGGCTATTGGCCATTGCATACGTTGTATCTATATCATAATATGTACATTTATATTGGCTCAT
GTCCAATATGACCGCCATGTTGACATTGATTATTGACTAGTTATTAATAGTAATCAATTACGGGGTCATT
AGTTCATAGCCCATATATGGAGTTCCGCGTTACATAACTTACGGTAAATGGCCCGCCTGGCTGACCGCCC
AACGACCCCCGCCCATTGACGTCAATAATGACGTATGTTCCCATAGTAACGCCAATAGGGACTTTCCATT
GACGTCAATGGGTGGAGTATTTACGGTAAACTGCCCACTTGGCAGTACATCAAGTGTATCATATGCCAAG
TCCGCCCCCTATTGACGTCAATGACGGTAAATGGCCCGCCTGGCATTATGCCCAGTACATGACCTTACGG
GACTTTCCTACTTGGCAGTACATCTACGTATTAGTCATCGCTATTACCATGGTGATGCGGTTTTGGCAGT
ACACCAATGGGCGTGGATAGCGGTTTGACTCACGGGGATTTCCAAGTCTCCACCCCATTGACGTCAATGG
GAGTTTGTTTTGGCACCAAAATCAACGGGACTTTCCAAAATGTCGTAATAACCCCGCCCCGTTGACGCAA
ATGGGCGGTAGGCGTGTACGGTGGGAGGTCTATATAAGCAGAGCTCGTTTAGTGAACCGTCAGAATTTTG
TAATACGACTCACTATAGGGCGGCCGGGAATTCATCGACTGGATCCGGTACCGAGGAGATCTGCCGCCGC
GATCGCCATGCACGCCCACTGCCTGCCCTTCCTTCTGCACGCCTGGTGGGCCCTACTCCAGGCGGGTGCT
GCGACGGTGGCCACTGCGCTCCTGCGTACGCGGGGGCAGCCCTCGTCGCCATCCCCTCTGGCGTACATGC
TGAGCCTCTACCGCGACCCGCTGCCGAGGGCAGACATCATCCGCAGCCTACAGGCAGAAGATGTGGCAGT
GGATGGGCAGAACTGGACGTTTGCTTTTGACTTCTCCTTCCTGAGCCAACAAGAGGATCTGGCATGGGCT
GAGCTCCGGCTGCAGCTGTCCAGCCCTGTGGACCTCCCCACTGAGGGCTCACTTGCCATTGAGATTTTCC
ACCAGCCAAAGCCCGACACAGAGCAGGCTTCAGACAGCTGCTTAGAGCGGTTTCAGATGGACCTATTCAC
TGTCACTTTGTCCCAGGTCACCTTTTCCTTGGGCAGCATGGTTTTGGAGGTGACCAGGCCTCTCTCCAAG
TGGCTGAAGCACCCTGGGGCCCTGGAGAAGCAGATGTCCAGGGTAGCTGGAGAGTGCTGGCCGCGGCCCC
CCACACCGCCTGCCACCAATGTGCTCCTTATGCTCTACTCCAACCTCTCGCAGGAGCAGAGGCAGCTGGG
TGGGTCCACCTTGCTGTGGGAAGCCGAGAGCTCCTGGCGGGCCCAGGAGGGACAGCTGTCCTGGGAGTGG
GGCAAGAGGCACCGTCGACATGATTACAAGGATGACGACGATAAGCATCACTTGCCAGACAGAAGTCAAC
TGTGTCGGAAGGTCAAGTTCCAGGTGGACTTCAACCTGATCGGATGGGGCTCCTGGATCATCTACCCCAA
GCAGTACAACGCCTATCGCTGTGAGGGCGAGTGTCCTAATCCTGTTGGGGAGGAGTTTCATCCGACCAAC
CATGCATACATCCAGAGTCTGCTGAAACGTTACCAGCCCCACCGAGTCCCTTCCACTTCTTGTGCCCCAG
TGAAGACCAAGCCGCTGAGCATGCTGTATGTGGATAATGGCAGAGTGCTCCTAGATCACCATAAAGACAT
GATCGTGGAAGAATGTGGGTGCCTCTGACGTACGCGGCCGCTCGAGCAGAAACTCATCTCAGAAGAGGAT
CTGGCAGCAAATGATATCCTGGATTACAAGGATGACGACGATAAGGTTTAAACGGCCGGCCGCGGTCATA
GCTGTTTCCTGAACAGATCCCGGGTGGCATCCCTGTGACCCCTCCCCAGTGCCTCTCCTGGCCCTGGAAG
TTGCCACTCCAGTGCCCACCAGCCTTGTCCTAATAAAATTAAGTTGCATCATTTTGTCTGACTAGGTGTC
CTTCTATAATATTATGGGGTGGAGGGGGGTGGTATGGAGCAAGGGGCAAGTTGGGAAGACAACCTGTAGG
GCCTGCGGGGTCTATTGGGAACCAAGCTGGAGTGCAGTGGCACAATCTTGGCTCACTGCAATCTCCGCCT
CCTGGGTTCAAGCGATTCTCCTGCCTCAGCCTCCCGAGTTGTTGGGATTCCAGGCATGCATGACCAGGCT
CAGCTAATTTTTGTTTTTTTGGTAGAGACGGGGTTTCACCATATTGGCCAGGCTGGTCTCCAACTCCTAA
TCTCAGGTGATCTACCCACCTTGGCCTCCCAAATTGCTGGGATTACAGGCGTGAACCACTGCTCCCTTCC
CTGTCCTTCTGATTTTAAAATAACTATACCAGCAGGAGGACGTCCAGACACAGCATAGGCTACCTGGCCA
TGCCCAACCGGTGGGACATTTGAGTTGCTTGCTTGGCACTGTCCTCTCATGCGTTGGGTCCACTCAGTAG
ATGCCTGTTGAATTGGGTACGCGGCCAGCGGCGAGCGGTATCAGCTCACTCAAAGGCGGTAATACGGTTA
TCCACAGAATCAGGGGATAACGCAGGAAAGAACATGTGAGCAAAAGGCCAGCAAAAGGCCAGGAACCGTA
AAAAGGCCGCGTTGCTGGCGTTTTTCCATAGGCTCCGCCCCCCTGACGAGCATCACAAAAATCGACGCTC
AAGTCAGAGGTGGCGAAACCCGACAGGACTATAAAGATACCAGGCGTTTCCCCCTGGAAGCTCCCTCGTG
CGCTCTCCTGTTCCGACCCTGCCGCTTACCGGATACCTGTCCGCCTTTCTCCCTTCGGGAAGCGTGGCGC
TTTCTCATAGCTCACGCTGTAGGTATCTCAGTTCGGTGTAGGTCGTTCGCTCCAAGCTGGGCTGTGTGCA
CGAACCCCCCGTTCAGCCCGACCGCTGCGCCTTATCCGGTAACTATCGTCTTGAGTCCAACCCGGTAAGA
CACGACTTATCGCCACTGGCAGCAGCCACTGGTAACAGGATTAGCAGAGCGAGGTATGTAGGCGGTGCTA
CAGAGTTCTTGAAGTGGTGGCCTAACTACGGCTACACTAGAAGAACAGTATTTGGTATCTGCGCTCTGCT
GAAGCCAGTTACCTTCGGAAAAAGAGTTGGTAGCTCTTGATCCGGCAAACAAACCACCGCTGGTAGCGGT
GGTTTTTTTGTTTGCAAGCAGCAGATTACGCGCAGAAAAAAAGGATCTCAAGAAGATCCTTTGATCTTTT
CTACGGGGTCTGACGCTCAGTGGAACGAAAACTCACGTTAAGGGATTTTGGTCATGAGATTATCAAAAAG
GATCTTCACCTAGATCCTTTTAAATTAAAAATGAAGTTTTAAATCAATCTAAAGTATATATGAGTAACCT
GAGGCTATGGCAGGGCCTGCCGCCCCGACGTTGGCTGCGAGCCCTGGGCCTTCACCCGAACTTGGGGGGT
GGGGTGGGGAAAAGGAAGAAACGCGGGCGTATTGGCCCCAATGGGGTCTCGGTGGGGTATCGACAGAGTG
CCAGCCCTGGGACCGAACCCCGCGTTTATGAACAAACGACCCAACACCGTGCGTTTTATTCTGTCTTTTT
ATTGCCGTCATAGCGCGGGTTCCTTCCGGTATTGTCTCCTTCCGTGTTTCAGTTAGCCTCCCCCTAGGGT
GGGCGAAGAACTCCAGCATGAGATCCCCGCGCTGGAGGATCATCCAGCCGGCGTCCCGGAAAACGATTCC
GAAGCCCAACCTTTCATAGAAGGCGGCGGTGGAATCGAAATCTCGTGATGGCAGGTTGGGCGTCGCTTGG
TCGGTCATTTCGAACCCCAGAGTCCCGCTCAGAAGAACTCGTCAAGAAGGCGATAGAAGGCGATGCGCTG
CGAATCGGGAGCGGCGATACCGTAAAGCACGAGGAAGCGGTCAGCCCATTCGCCGCCAAGCTCTTCAGCA
ATATCACGGGTAGCCAACGCTATGTCCTGATAGCGATCCGCCACACCCAGCCGGCCACAGTCGATGAATC
CAGAAAAGCGGCCATTTTCCACCATGATATTCGGCAAGCAGGCATCGCCATGGGTCACGACGAGATCCTC
GCCGTCGGGCATGCTCGCCTTGAGCCTGGCGAACAGTTCGGCTGGCGCGAGCCCCTGATGCTCTTCGTCC
AGATCATCCTGATCGACAAGACCGGCTTCCATCCGAGTACGTGCTCGCTCGATGCGATGTTTCGCTTGGT
GGTCGAATGGGCAGGTAGCCGGATCAAGCGTATGCAGCCGCCGCATTGCATCAGCCATGATGGATACTTT
CTCGGCAGGAGCAAGGTGAGATGACAGGAGATCCTGCCCCGGCACTTCGCCCAATAGCAGCCAGTCCCTT
CCCGCTTCAGTGACAACGTCGAGCACAGCTGCGCAAGGAACGCCCGTCGTGGCCAGCCACGATAGCCGCG
CTGCCTCGTCTTGCAGTTCATTCAGGGCACCGGACAGGTCGGTCTTGACAAAAAGAACCGGGCGCCCCTG
CGCTGACAGCCGGAACACGGCGGCATCAGAGCAGCCGATTGTCTGTTGTGCCCAGTCATAGCCGAATAGC
CTCTCCACCCAAGCGGCCGGAGAACCTGCGTGCAATCCATCTTGTTCAATCATGCGAAACGATCCTCATC
CTGTCTCTTGATCGATCTTTGCAAAAGCCTAGGCCTCCAAAAAAGCCTCCTCACTACTTCTGGAATAGCT
CAGAGGCCGAGGCGGCCTCGGCCTCTGCATAAATAAAAAAAATTAGTCAGCCATGGGGCGGAGAATGGGC
GGAACTGGGCGGAGTTAGGGGCGGGATGGGCGGAGTTAGGGGCGGGACTATGGTTGCTGACTAATTGAGA
TGCATGCTTTGCATACTTCTGCCTGCTGGGGAGCCTGGGGACTTTCCACACCTGGTTGCTGACTAATTGA
GATGCATGCTTTGCATACTTCTGCCTGCTGGGGAGCCTGGGGACTTTCCACACCCTAACTGACACACATT
CCACAGCTGGTTCTTTCCGCCTCAGGACTCTTCCTTTTTCAATATTATTGAAGCATTTATCAGGGTTATT
GTCTCATGAGCGGATACATATTTGAATGTATTTAGAAAAATAAACAAATAGGGGTTCCGCGCACATTTCC
CCGAAAAGTGCCACCTG
[124 nt withheld, positions 5338-5461]
C
[91 nt withheld, positions 5463-5553]
A
[49 nt withheld, positions 5555-5603]
CCTTTGACGTTGGAGTCCACGTTCTTT
[37 nt withheld, positions 5631-5667]
ACCCTATCTCGGTCTATTCTTTTGATTTATAAGGGATTTTGCCGATTTCGGCCTATTGGTTAAAAAATGA
GCTGATTTAACAAAAATTTAACGCGAATTTTAACAAAATATTAACGCTTACAATTTCCATTCGCCATTCA
GGCTGCGCAACTGTTGGGAAGGGCGATCGGTGCGGGCCTCTTCGCTATTACGCCAGCTGGCGAAAGGGGG
ATGTGCTGCAAGGCGATTAAGTTGGGTAACGCCAGGGTTTTCCCAGTCACGACGTTGTAAAACGACGGCC
AG
Features (pLannotate 1.2.2; 15 found; start..end, strand, type, name):
    162..541     +  enhancer       CMV enhancer: human cytomegalovirus immediate early enhancer
    543..742     +  promoter       CMV promoter: human cytomegalovirus (CMV) immediate early promoter
    771..789     +  promoter       T7 promoter: promoter for bacteriophage T7 RNA polymerase
    848..1915    +  CDS            NODAL: NODAL_HUMAN - Experimental evidence at protein level: Swiss-Prot protein existence level 1. Essential for mesoderm formation and axial patterning during embryonic development. From Homo sapiens (Human).
   1982..2006    +  CDS            3xFLAG (fragment): three tandem FLAG® epitope tags
   2052..2674    +  polyA_signal   hGH poly(A) signal: human growth hormone polyadenylation signal
   2823..3411    -  rep_origin     ori: high-copy-number ColE1/pMB1/pBR322/pUC origin of replication
   3633..3649    +  polyA_signal   bGH poly(A) signal (fragment): bovine growth hormone polyadenylation signal
   3740..3787    -  polyA_signal   HSV TK poly(A) signal: herpes simplex virus thymidine kinase polyadenylation signal (Cole and Stacy, 1985)
   3846..3998    -  CDS            ble (fragment): BLE_KLEPN - Experimental evidence at protein level: Swiss-Prot protein existence level 1. Binding protein with a strong affinity to the bleomycin family of antibiotics. Binds to CL990; an antimitotic-antibiotic compound. From Klebsiella pneumoniae.
   4019..4813    -  CDS            NeoR/KanR: aminoglycoside phosphotransferase from Tn5; aph(3')-II (or nptII); confers resistance to neomycin, kanamycin, and G418 (Geneticin®)
   4848..5205    -  promoter       SV40 promoter: SV40 enhancer and early promoter
   5207..5311    -  promoter       AmpR promoter: bla
   5338..5766    +  rep_origin     f1 ori (sequence partly withheld): f1 bacteriophage origin of replication; arrow indicates direction of (+) strand synthesis
   5797..2       -  CDS            lacZα (fragment) (across the origin): LacZα fragment of β-galactosidase; lacZ fragment
