[The description below was written by a language model from this plasmid's Addgene catalogue record and pLannotate feature annotations shown in this document.]
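Description:
NODAL-matDYK-C312S is a mammalian expression plasmid of about 5.9 kb built on the pCMV6 backbone. It carries the human NODAL open reading frame under the cytomegalovirus immediate-early enhancer and promoter, with a human growth hormone polyadenylation signal terminating the transcript. A T7 promoter sits between the CMV promoter and the coding sequence, which provides a sequencing primer site and could support in vitro transcription. The plasmid replicates in E. coli from a high-copy ColE1/pUC-type origin and also has an f1 origin. A single Tn5 NeoR/KanR gene is placed behind tandem bacterial (bla) and SV40 early promoters and followed by an HSV TK polyadenylation signal. It provides kanamycin resistance in bacteria and G418 selection in mammalian cells. The two sequence records, from the depositor and from repository sequencing, are the same length and show the same features in the same order, differing only in their start coordinate.

The NODAL insert has two modifications. A DYK (FLAG-type) epitope is inserted internally at the N-terminal end of the mature peptide, so that the processed ligand remains tagged after the prodomain is cleaved off. The depositor notes that this tag can be hard to detect in the full-length precursor. The second change, C312S, replaces a cysteine inferred by similarity to form the interchain disulfide bond, so the mutant is presumably meant to test the role of disulfide-linked dimerisation. The internal tag is not annotated separately in the feature tables. They do show a short FLAG-like fragment downstream of the NODAL coding sequence, probably the backbone's C-terminal tag region, but the record does not say whether it is translated. The associated work concerns the processing and function of human NODAL splice variants.
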