Addgene plasmid #115259: NODAL-matDYK-C312S
Purpose: For mammalian expression of the human NODAL open reading frame (with a mutated Cysteine residue) with an internal DYK tag
Depositing lab: Lynne Postovit. Depositing organization: University of Alberta. Publication: Genetically regulated human NODAL splice variants are differentially post-transcriptionally processed and functionally distinct. Findlay SD, Bilyk O, Lypka K, Waskiewicz AJ, Postovit L. (2018) bioRxiv 276170 10.1101/276170.
Backbone
  Vector backbone: pCMV6
  Backbone manufacturer: Origene
  Vector type: Mammalian Expression
  Selectable markers: Neomycin (select with G418)
Growth in bacteria
  Bacterial resistance: Kanamycin, 50 μg/mL
  Growth temperature: 37°C
  Growth strain: DH5alpha
  Copy number: Unknown
Gene/Insert
  Gene/Insert name: NODAL
  Species: H. sapiens (human)
  Mutation: C312S
  Entrez Gene: NODAL (a.k.a. HTX5)
  Promoter: CMV
  Cloning method: Restriction Enzyme; 5′ cloning site unknown (unknown if destroyed)
  Sequencing primers: 5′ T7; 3′ hGH-PA-R
Terms and licenses: Academic/Nonprofit Terms; Industry Terms: Not Available to Industry
Depositor comments: Internal DYK tag at N-terminal end of mature peptide. Internal DYK tag can be difficult to detect in full-length peptide. C312 is involved in interchain disuflide bond formation (by similarity) . Please visit https://www.biorxiv.org/content/early/2018/03/04/276170 for bioRxiv preprint.
How to cite: NODAL-matDYK-C312S was a gift from Lynne Postovit (Addgene plasmid # 115259 ; http://n2t.net/addgene:115259 ; RRID:Addgene_115259)
